Addgene plasmid #172357: RUSH reporter-HMGB1-SBP-GFP
Purpose: Monitoring of HMGB1 subcellular localization by fluorescence videomicroscopy
Depositing lab: Guido Kroemer. Depositing organization: Institut Gustave Roussy. Publication: Identification of pharmacological agents that induce HMGB1 release. Liu P, Zhao L, Loos F, Iribarren K, Lachkar S, Zhou H, Gomes-da-Silva LC, Chen G, Bezu L, Boncompain G, Perez F, Zitvogel L, Kepp O, Kroemer G. Sci Rep. 2017 Nov 2;7(1):14915. doi: 10.1038/s41598-017-14848-1. PubMed 29097772.
Backbone
  Vector backbone: pCDH-CMV-MCS-EF1-puro
  Backbone manufacturer: system biosciences
  Backbone size w/o insert (bp): 7367
  Total vector size (bp): 8898
  Vector type: Lentiviral
  Selectable markers: Puromycin
Growth in bacteria
  Bacterial resistance: Ampicillin, 100 μg/mL
  Growth temperature: 37°C
  Growth strain: NEB Stable
  Copy number: High Copy
Gene/Insert
  Gene/Insert name: high mobility group box 1 (alt name: HMGB1)
  Species: H. sapiens (human)
  GenBank ID: NM.002128.4
  Entrez Gene: HMGB1 (a.k.a. HMG-1, HMG1, HMG3, SBP-1)
  Promoter: CMV
  Tag / fusion protein: SBP-GFP (C terminal on insert)
  Cloning method: Restriction Enzyme; 5′ cloning site AscI (not destroyed); 3′ cloning site NotI (not destroyed)
  Sequencing primers: 5′ CGCAAATGGGCGGTAGGCGTG
Terms and licenses: Academic/Nonprofit Terms; Industry Terms: Not Available to Industry
How to cite: RUSH reporter-HMGB1-SBP-GFP was a gift from Guido Kroemer (Addgene plasmid # 172357 ; http://n2t.net/addgene:172357 ; RRID:Addgene_172357)
