[The description below was written by a language model from this plasmid's Addgene catalogue record and pLannotate feature annotations shown in this document.]
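Description:
RUSH reporter-HMGB1-SBP-GFP is a third-generation-style HIV-1 lentiviral transfer plasmid built on the pCDH-CMV-MCS-EF1-puro backbone. In bacteria it is maintained through a high-copy ColE1/pUC-type origin and an ampicillin resistance gene. The viral portion begins with an RSV promoter fused to a truncated 5' LTR, which drives Tat-independent production of the genomic RNA. This is followed by the Ψ packaging signal with a short gag fragment, the Rev response element for nuclear export of the unspliced genome, and the cPPT/CTS. A WPRE sits upstream of the 3' truncated LTR to enhance transcript expression, and an SV40 polyadenylation signal and SV40 origin lie beyond the LTR.

The payload is human HMGB1, cloned between AscI and NotI sites under the CMV enhancer/promoter and fused at its C terminus to a streptavidin-binding peptide (SBP) and GFP. The feature annotation detects the HMGB1 coding region (matched to a closely related orthologue) and EGFP. The gap between them is unannotated and presumably holds the SBP tag, which the tool did not call. A second cassette, composed of the EF-1α core promoter with an HTLV-1 LTR-derived element, expresses puromycin N-acetyltransferase so that transduced mammalian cells can be selected.

In the RUSH (retention using selective hooks) system, an SBP-tagged reporter is held in a chosen compartment by a streptavidin-fused hook protein and released when biotin is added. The hook is not encoded on this plasmid and would have to be supplied separately. The stated purpose is to follow HMGB1 subcellular localization by fluorescence videomicroscopy, and the associated work used it to identify pharmacological agents that induce HMGB1 release.
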