Features (pLannotate 1.2.2; 29 found; start..end, strand, type, name):
      6..232     +  promoter       RSV promoter: Rous sarcoma virus enhancer/promoter
    233..413     +  LTR            5' LTR (truncated): truncated 5' long terminal repeat (LTR) from HIV-1
    460..585     +  misc_feature   HIV-1 Ψ: packaging signal of human immunodeficiency virus type 1
    569..907     +  CDS            HIV-1 gag (fragment): gag protein from human immunodeficiency virus 1; gag
   1078..1311    +  misc_feature   RRE: The Rev response element (RRE) of HIV-1 allows for Rev-dependent mRNA export from the nucleus to the cytoplasm.
   1688..1788    +  CDS            Rev (fragment): human immunodeficiency virus 1 (HIV-1) Rev protein; rev; enhances nuclear export of unspliced and incompletely spliced viral mRNAs
   1807..1923    +  misc_feature   cPPT/CTS: central polypurine tract and central termination sequence of HIV-1
   1936..2012    +  enhancer       CMV enhancer (fragment): human cytomegalovirus immediate early enhancer
   2013..2216    +  promoter       CMV promoter: human cytomegalovirus (CMV) immediate early promoter
   2313..2858    +  CDS            HMGB1 (fragment): HMGB1_HORSE - Also known as HMG1. Experimental evidence at protein level: Swiss-Prot protein existence level 1. In the extracellular compartment (following either active secretion or passive release) involved in regulation of the inflammatory response. Fully reduced HGMB1 (which subsequently gets oxidized after release) in association with CXCL12 mediates the recruitment of inflammatory cells during the initial phase of tissue injury; the CXCL12:HMGB1 complex triggers CXCR4 homodimerization. Induces the migration of monocyte-derived immature dendritic cells and seems to regulate adhesive and m
   3087..3800    +  CDS            EGFP: EGFP is a basic (constitutively fluorescent) green fluorescent protein published in 1996, derived from Aequorea victoria. It is reported to be a rapidly-maturing weak dimer with moderate acid sensitivity.
   3877..4088    +  promoter       EF-1α core promoter: core promoter for human elongation factor EF-1α
   4101..4369    +  LTR            5' LTR (truncated): truncated 5' long terminal repeat (LTR) from human T-cell leukemia virus (HTLV) type 1
   4396..4995    +  CDS            PuroR: puromycin N-acetyltransferase; pac from Streptomyces alboniger; confers resistance to puromycin
   5002..5590    +  misc_feature   WPRE: woodchuck hepatitis virus posttranscriptional regulatory element
   5585..5692    +  CDS            nef (fragment): NEF_SIVS4 - Experimental evidence at protein level: Swiss-Prot protein existence level 1. Interferes with TCR signaling from the cell membrane. Interacts with CD247/TCRZ (TCR zeta chain) and exert potent down- regulation of cell surface TCR/CD3 complexes. From Simian immunodeficiency virus (isolate F236/smH4) (SIV-sm) (Simian immunodeficiency virus sooty mangabey monkey).
   5717..5897    +  LTR            5' LTR (truncated): truncated 5' long terminal repeat (LTR) from HIV-1
   5969..6090    +  polyA_signal   SV40 poly(A) signal: SV40 polyadenylation signal
   6130..6265    +  rep_origin     SV40 ori: SV40 origin of replication
   6322..6338    -  protein_bind   lac operator: The lac repressor binds to the lac operator to inhibit transcription in E. coli. This inhibition can be relieved by adding lactose or isopropyl-β-D-thiogalactopyranoside (IPTG). lac repressor encoded by lacI
   6346..6376    -  promoter       lac promoter: promoter for the E. coli lac operon
   6391..6412    -  protein_bind   CAP binding site: CAP binding activates transcription in the presence of cAMP. E. coli catabolite activator protein
   6425..6517    -  CDS            lacI (fragment): lac repressor; lacI; The lac repressor binds to the lac operator to inhibit transcription in E. coli. This inhibition can be relieved by adding lactose or isopropyl-β-D-thiogalactopyranoside (IPTG).
   6700..7288    -  rep_origin     ori: high-copy-number ColE1/pMB1/pBR322/pUC origin of replication
   7459..8319    -  CDS            AmpR: β-lactamase; bla; confers resistance to ampicillin, carbenicillin, and related antibiotics
   8320..8424    -  promoter       AmpR promoter: bla
   8519..8554    +  CDS            rop (fragment): Rop protein, which maintains plasmids at low copy number; rop
   8656..8755    +  misc_feature   bom (fragment): basis of mobility region from pBR322
   8761..8915    -  CDS            lacZα (fragment): LacZα fragment of β-galactosidase; lacZ fragment
>Addgene plasmid #172357 | RUSH reporter-HMGB1-SBP-GFP | addgene full sequence | sequence record 365840 | Addgene NGS Result
ACGCGTGTAGTCTTATGCAATACTCTTGTAGTCTTGCAACATGGTAACGATGAGTTAGCAACATGCCTTA
CAAGGAGAGAAAAAGCACCGTGCATGCCGATTGGTGGAAGTAAGGTGGTACGATCGTGCCTTATTAGGAA
GGCAACAGACGGGTCTGACATGGATTGGACGAACCACTGAATTGCCGCATTGCAGAGATATTGTATTTAA
GTGCCTAGCTCGATACATAAACGGGTCTCTCTGGTTAGACCAGATCTGAGCCTGGGAGCTCTCTGGCTAA
CTAGGGAACCCACTGCTTAAGCCTCAATAAAGCTTGCCTTGAGTGCTTCAAGTAGTGTGTGCCCGTCTGT
TGTGTGACTCTGGTAACTAGAGATCCCTCAGACCCTTTTAGTCAGTGTGGAAAATCTCTAGCAGTGGCGC
CCGAACAGGGACTTGAAAGCGAAAGGGAAACCAGAGGAGCTCTCTCGACGCAGGACTCGGCTTGCTGAAG
CGCGCACGGCAAGAGGCGAGGGGCGGCGACTGGTGAGTACGCCAAAAATTTTGACTAGCGGAGGCTAGAA
GGAGAGAGATGGGTGCGAGAGCGTCAGTATTAAGCGGGGGAGAATTAGATCGCGATGGGAAAAAATTCGG
TTAAGGCCAGGGGGAAAGAAAAAATATAAATTAAAACATATAGTATGGGCAAGCAGGGAGCTAGAACGAT
TCGCAGTTAATCCTGGCCTGTTAGAAACATCAGAAGGCTGTAGACAAATACTGGGACAGCTACAACCATC
CCTTCAGACAGGATCAGAAGAACTTAGATCATTATATAATACAGTAGCAACCCTCTATTGTGTGCATCAA
AGGATAGAGATAAAAGACACCAAGGAAGCTTTAGACAAGATAGAGGAAGAGCAAAACAAAAGTAAGACCA
CCGCACAGCAAGCGGCCACTGATCTTCAGACCTGGAGGAGGAGATATGAGGGACAATTGGAGAAGTGAAT
TATATAAATATAAAGTAGTAAAAATTGAACCATTAGGAGTAGCACCCACCAAGGCAAAGAGAAGAGTGGT
GCAGAGAGAAAAAAGAGCAGTGGGAATAGGAGCTTTGTTCCTTGGGTTCTTGGGAGCAGCAGGAAGCACT
ATGGGCGCAGCGTCAATGACGCTGACGGTACAGGCCAGACAATTATTGTCTGGTATAGTGCAGCAGCAGA
ACAATTTGCTGAGGGCTATTGAGGCGCAACAGCATCTGTTGCAACTCACAGTCTGGGGCATCAAGCAGCT
CCAGGCAAGAATCCTGGCTGTGGAAAGATACCTAAAGGATCAACAGCTCCTGGGGATTTGGGGTTGCTCT
GGAAAACTCATTTGCACCACTGCTGTGCCTTGGAATGCTAGTTGGAGTAATAAATCTCTGGAACAGATTT
GGAATCACACGACCTGGATGGAGTGGGACAGAGAAATTAACAATTACACAAGCTTAATACACTCCTTAAT
TGAAGAATCGCAAAACCAGCAAGAAAAGAATGAACAAGAATTATTGGAATTAGATAAATGGGCAAGTTTG
TGGAATTGGTTTAACATAACAAATTGGCTGTGGTATATAAAATTATTCATAATGATAGTAGGAGGCTTGG
TAGGTTTAAGAATAGTTTTTGCTGTACTTTCTATAGTGAATAGAGTTAGGCAGGGATATTCACCATTATC
GTTTCAGACCCACCTCCCAACCCCGAGGGGACCCGACAGGCCCGAAGGAATAGAAGAAGAAGGTGGAGAG
AGAGACAGAGACAGATCCATTCGATTAGTGAACGGATCTCGACGGTATCGGTTAACTTTTAAAAGAAAAG
GGGGGATTGGGGGGTACAGTGCAGGGGAAAGAATAGTAGACATAATAGCAACAGACATACAAACTAAAGA
ATTACAAAAACAAATTACAAAATTCAAAATTTTATCGATACTAGTATTATGCCCAGTACATGACCTTATG
GGACTTTCCTACTTGGCAGTACATCTACGTATTAGTCATCGCTATTACCATGGTGATGCGGTTTTGGCAG
TACATCAATGGGCGTGGATAGCGGTTTGACTCACGGGGATTTCCAAGTCTCCACCCCATTGACGTCAATG
GGAGTTTGTTTTGGCACCAAAATCAACGGGACTTTCCAAAATGTCGTAACAACTCCGCCCCATTGACGCA
AATGGGCGGTAGGCGTGTACGGTGGGAGGTTTATATAAGCAGAGCTCGTTTAGTGAACCGTCAGATCGCC
TGGAGACGCCATCCACGCTGTTTTGACCTCCATAGAAGATTCTAGAGCTAGCACCGGTGGATCCGGCGCG
CCATGGGCAAAGGAGATCCTAAGAAGCCGAGAGGCAAAATGTCATCATATGCATTTTTTGTGCAAACTTG
TCGGGAGGAGCATAAGAAGAAGCACCCAGATGCTTCAGTCAACTTCTCAGAGTTTTCTAAGAAGTGCTCA
GAGAGGTGGAAGACCATGTCTGCTAAAGAGAAAGGAAAATTTGAAGATATGGCAAAAGCGGACAAGGCCC
GTTATGAAAGAGAAATGAAAACCTATATCCCTCCCAAAGGGGAGACAAAAAAGAAGTTCAAGGATCCCAA
TGCACCCAAGAGGCCTCCTTCGGCCTTCTTCCTCTTCTGCTCTGAGTATCGCCCAAAAATCAAAGGAGAA
CATCCTGGCCTGTCCATTGGTGATGTTGCGAAGAAACTGGGAGAGATGTGGAATAACACTGCTGCAGATG
ACAAGCAGCCTTATGAAAAGAAGGCTGCGAAGCTGAAGGAAAAATACGAAAAGGATATTGCTGCATATCG
AGCTAAAGGAAAGCCTGATGCAGCAAAAAAGGGAGTTGTCAAGGCTGAAAAAAGCAAGAAAAAGAAGGAA
GAGGAGGAAGATGAGGAAGATGAAGAGGATGAGGAGGAGGAGGAAGATGAAGAAGATGAAGATGAAGAAG
AAGATGATGATGATGAAGGGAATTCCGACGAGAAGACCACTGGTTGGCGAGGTGGACACGTTGTTGAAGG
ACTGGCTGGGGAACTTGAACAACTTCGTGCACGACTGGAGCATCACCCACAAGGTCAACGTGAACCACCT
GCAGGTGTGAGCAAGGGCGAGGAGCTGTTCACCGGGGTGGTGCCCATCCTGGTCGAGCTGGACGGCGACG
TAAACGGCCACAAGTTCAGCGTGTCCGGCGAGGGCGAGGGCGATGCCACCTACGGCAAGCTGACCCTGAA
GTTCATCTGCACCACCGGCAAGCTGCCCGTGCCCTGGCCCACCCTCGTGACCACCCTGACCTACGGCGTG
CAGTGCTTCAGCCGCTACCCCGACCACATGAAGCAGCACGACTTCTTCAAGTCCGCCATGCCCGAAGGCT
ACGTCCAGGAGCGCACCATCTTCTTCAAGGACGACGGCAACTACAAGACCCGCGCCGAGGTGAAGTTCGA
GGGCGACACCCTGGTGAACCGCATCGAGCTGAAGGGCATCGACTTCAAGGAGGACGGCAACATCCTGGGG
CACAAGCTGGAGTACAACTACAACAGCCACAACGTCTATATCATGGCCGACAAGCAGAAGAACGGCATCA
AGGTGAACTTCAAGATCCGCCACAACATCGAGGACGGCAGCGTGCAGCTCGCCGACCACTACCAGCAGAA
CACCCCCATCGGCGACGGCCCCGTGCTGCTGCCCGACAACCACTACCTGAGCACCCAGTCCGCCCTGAGC
AAAGACCCCAACGAGAAGCGCGATCACATGGTCCTGCTGGAGTTCGTGACCGCCGCCGGGATCACTCTCG
GCATGGACGAGCTGTACAAGGGCCGGCCTTAAGGCCTCGAGGGCCAATTAATTAAGCGGCCGCGAAGGAT
CTGCGATCGCTCCGGTGCCCGTCAGTGGGCAGAGCGCACATCGCCCACAGTCCCCGAGAAGTTGGGGGGA
GGGGTCGGCAATTGAACGGGTGCCTAGAGAAGGTGGCGCGGGGTAAACTGGGAAAGTGATGTCGTGTACT
GGCTCCGCCTTTTTCCCGAGGGTGGGGGAGAACCGTATATAAGTGCAGTAGTCGCCGTGAACGTTCTTTT
TCGCAACGGGTTTGCCGCCAGAACACAGCTGAAGCTTCGAGGGGCTCGCATCTCTCCTTCACGCGCCCGC
CGCCCTACCTGAGGCCGCCATCCACGCCGGTTGAGTCGCGTTCTGCCGCCTCCCGCCTGTGGTGCCTCCT
GAACTGCGTCCGCCGTCTAGGTAAGTTTAAAGCTCAGGTCGAGACCGGGCCTTTGTCCGGCGCTCCCTTG
GAGCCTACCTAGACTCAGCCGGCTCTCCACGCTTTGCCTGACCCTGCTTGCTCAACTCTACGTCTTTGTT
TCGTTTTCTGTTCTGCGCCGTTACAGATCCAAGCTGTGACCGGCGCCTACGCTAGATGACCGAGTACAAG
CCCACGGTGCGCCTCGCCACCCGCGACGACGTCCCCAGGGCCGTACGCACCCTCGCCGCCGCGTTCGCCG
ACTACCCCGCCACGCGCCACACCGTCGATCCGGACCGCCACATCGAGCGGGTCACCGAGCTGCAAGAACT
CTTCCTCACGCGCGTCGGGCTCGACATCGGCAAGGTGTGGGTCGCGGACGACGGCGCCGCGGTGGCGGTC
TGGACCACGCCGGAGAGCGTCGAAGCGGGGGCGGTGTTCGCCGAGATCGGCCCGCGCATGGCCGAGTTGA
GCGGTTCCCGGCTGGCCGCGCAGCAACAGATGGAAGGCCTCCTGGCGCCGCACCGGCCCAAGGAGCCCGC
GTGGTTCCTGGCCACCGTCGGCGTCTCGCCCGACCACCAGGGCAAGGGTCTGGGCAGCGCCGTCGTGCTC
CCCGGAGTGGAGGCGGCCGAGCGCGCCGGGGTGCCCGCCTTCCTGGAGACCTCCGCGCCCCGCAACCTCC
CCTTCTACGAGCGGCTCGGCTTCACCGTCACCGCCGACGTCGAGGTGCCCGAAGGACCGCGCACCTGGTG
CATGACCCGCAAGCCCGGTGCCTGAGTCGACAATCAACCTCTGGATTACAAAATTTGTGAAAGATTGACT
GGTATTCTTAACTATGTTGCTCCTTTTACGCTATGTGGATACGCTGCTTTAATGCCTTTGTATCATGCTA
TTGCTTCCCGTATGGCTTTCATTTTCTCCTCCTTGTATAAATCCTGGTTGCTGTCTCTTTATGAGGAGTT
GTGGCCCGTTGTCAGGCAACGTGGCGTGGTGTGCACTGTGTTTGCTGACGCAACCCCCACTGGTTGGGGC
ATTGCCACCACCTGTCAGCTCCTTTCCGGGACTTTCGCTTTCCCCCTCCCTATTGCCACGGCGGAACTCA
TCGCCGCCTGCCTTGCCCGCTGCTGGACAGGGGCTCGGCTGTTGGGCACTGACAATTCCGTGGTGTTGTC
GGGGAAATCATCGTCCTTTCCTTGGCTGCTCGCCTGTGTTGCCACCTGGATTCTGCGCGGGACGTCCTTC
TGCTACGTCCCTTCGGCCCTCAATCCAGCGGACCTTCCTTCCCGCGGCCTGCTGCCGGCTCTGCGGCCTC
TTCCGCGTCTTCGCCTTCGCCCTCAGACGAGTCGGATCTCCCTTTGGGCCGCCTCCCCGCCTGGTACCTT
TAAGACCAATGACTTACAAGGCAGCTGTAGATCTTAGCCACTTTTTAAAAGAAAAGGGGGGACTGGAAGG
GCTAATTCACTCCCAACGAAGATAAGATCTGCTTTTTGCTTGTACTGGGTCTCTCTGGTTAGACCAGATC
TGAGCCTGGGAGCTCTCTGGCTAACTAGGGAACCCACTGCTTAAGCCTCAATAAAGCTTGCCTTGAGTGC
TTCAAGTAGTGTGTGCCCGTCTGTTGTGTGACTCTGGTAACTAGAGATCCCTCAGACCCTTTTAGTCAGT
GTGGAAAATCTCTAGCAGTAGTAGTTCATGTCATCTTATTATTCAGTATTTATAACTTGCAAAGAAATGA
ATATCAGAGAGTGAGAGGAACTTGTTTATTGCAGCTTATAATGGTTACAAATAAAGCAATAGCATCACAA
ATTTCACAAATAAAGCATTTTTTTCACTGCATTCTAGTTGTGGTTTGTCCAAACTCATCAATGTATCTTA
TCATGTCTGGCTCTAGCTATCCCGCCCCTAACTCCGCCCATCCCGCCCCTAACTCCGCCCAGTTCCGCCC
ATTCTCCGCCCCATGGCTGACTAATTTTTTTTATTTATGCAGAGGCCGAGGCCGCCTCGGCCTCTGAGCT
ATTCCAGAAGTAGTGAGGAGGCTTTTTTGGAGGCCTAGACTTTTGCAGAGACCAAATTCGTAATCATGTC
ATAGCTGTTTCCTGTGTGAAATTGTTATCCGCTCACAATTCCACACAACATACGAGCCGGAAGCATAAAG
TGTAAAGCCTGGGGTGCCTAATGAGTGAGCTAACTCACATTAATTGCGTTGCGCTCACTGCCCGCTTTCC
AGTCGGGAAACCTGTCGTGCCAGCTGCATTAATGAATCGGCCAACGCGCGGGGAGAGGCGGTTTGCGTAT
TGGGCGCTCTTCCGCTTCCTCGCTCACTGACTCGCTGCGCTCGGTCGTTCGGCTGCGGCGAGCGGTATCA
GCTCACTCAAAGGCGGTAATACGGTTATCCACAGAATCAGGGGATAACGCAGGAAAGAACATGTGAGCAA
AAGGCCAGCAAAAGGCCAGGAACCGTAAAAAGGCCGCGTTGCTGGCGTTTTTCCATAGGCTCCGCCCCCC
TGACGAGCATCACAAAAATCGACGCTCAAGTCAGAGGTGGCGAAACCCGACAGGACTATAAAGATACCAG
GCGTTTCCCCCTGGAAGCTCCCTCGTGCGCTCTCCTGTTCCGACCCTGCCGCTTACCGGATACCTGTCCG
CCTTTCTCCCTTCGGGAAGCGTGGCGCTTTCTCATAGCTCACGCTGTAGGTATCTCAGTTCGGTGTAGGT
CGTTCGCTCCAAGCTGGGCTGTGTGCACGAACCCCCCGTTCAGCCCGACCGCTGCGCCTTATCCGGTAAC
TATCGTCTTGAGTCCAACCCGGTAAGACACGACTTATCGCCACTGGCAGCAGCCACTGGTAACAGGATTA
GCAGAGCGAGGTATGTAGGCGGTGCTACAGAGTTCTTGAAGTGGTGGCCTAACTACGGCTACACTAGAAG
AACAGTATTTGGTATCTGCGCTCTGCTGAAGCCAGTTACCTTCGGAAAAAGAGTTGGTAGCTCTTGATCC
GGCAAACAAACCACCGCTGGTAGCGGTGGTTTTTTTGTTTGCAAGCAGCAGATTACGCGCAGAAAAAAAG
GATCTCAAGAAGATCCTTTGATCTTTTCTACGGGGTCTGACGCTCAGTGGAACGAAAACTCACGTTAAGG
GATTTTGGTCATGAGATTATCAAAAAGGATCTTCACCTAGATCCTTTTAAATTAAAAATGAAGTTTTAAA
TCAATCTAAAGTATATATGAGTAAACTTGGTCTGACAGTTACCAATGCTTAATCAGTGAGGCACCTATCT
CAGCGATCTGTCTATTTCGTTCATCCATAGTTGCCTGACTCCCCGTCGTGTAGATAACTACGATACGGGA
GGGCTTACCATCTGGCCCCAGTGCTGCAATGATACCGCGAGACCCACGCTCACCGGCTCCAGATTTATCA
GCAATAAACCAGCCAGCCGGAAGGGCCGAGCGCAGAAGTGGTCCTGCAACTTTATCCGCCTCCATCCAGT
CTATTAATTGTTGCCGGGAAGCTAGAGTAAGTAGTTCGCCAGTTAATAGTTTGCGCAACGTTGTTGCCAT
TGCTACAGGCATCGTGGTGTCACGCTCGTCGTTTGGTATGGCTTCATTCAGCTCCGGTTCCCAACGATCA
AGGCGAGTTACATGATCCCCCATGTTGTGCAAAAAAGCGGTTAGCTCCTTCGGTCCTCCGATCGTTGTCA
GAAGTAAGTTGGCCGCAGTGTTATCACTCATGGTTATGGCAGCACTGCATAATTCTCTTACTGTCATGCC
ATCCGTAAGATGCTTTTCTGTGACTGGTGAGTACTCAACCAAGTCATTCTGAGAATAGTGTATGCGGCGA
CCGAGTTGCTCTTGCCCGGCGTCAATACGGGATAATACCGCGCCACATAGCAGAACTTTAAAAGTGCTCA
TCATTGGAAAACGTTCTTCGGGGCGAAAACTCTCAAGGATCTTACCGCTGTTGAGATCCAGTTCGATGTA
ACCCACTCGTGCACCCAACTGATCTTCAGCATCTTTTACTTTCACCAGCGTTTCTGGGTGAGCAAAAACA
GGAAGGCAAAATGCCGCAAAAAAGGGAATAAGGGCGACACGGAAATGTTGAATACTCATACTCTTCCTTT
TTCAATATTATTGAAGCATTTATCAGGGTTATTGTCTCATGAGCGGATACATATTTGAATGTATTTAGAA
AAATAAACAAATAGGGGTTCCGCGCACATTTCCCCGAAAAGTGCCACCTGACGTCTAAGAAACCATTATT
ATCATGACATTAACCTATAAAAATAGGCGTATCACGAGGCCCTTTCGTCTCGCGCGTTTCGGTGATGACG
GTGAAAACCTCTGACACATGCAGCTCCCGGAGACGGTCACAGCTTGTCTGTAAGCGGATGCCGGGAGCAG
ACAAGCCCGTCAGGGCGCGTCAGCGGGTGTTGGCGGGTGTCGGGGCTGGCTTAACTATGCGGCATCAGAG
CAGATTGTACTGAGAGTGCACCATATGCGGTGTGAAATACCGCACAGATGCGTAAGGAGAAAATACCGCA
TCAGGCGCCATTCGCCATTCAGGCTGCGCAACTGTTGGGAAGGGCGATCGGTGCGGGCCTCTTCGCTATT
ACGCCAGCTGGCGAAAGGGGGATGTGCTGCAAGGCGATTAAGTTGGGTAACGCCAGGGTTTTCCCAGTCA
CGACGTTGTAAAACGACGGCCAGTGCCAAGCTG
